>Addgene plasmid #57959 | mOrange2-Golgi-7 | depositor partial sequence | sequence record 89107 | insert sequence
GAGCTGGTTTAGTGAACCGTCAGATCCGCTAGCATGAGGCTTCGGGAGCCGCTCCTGAGCGGCAGCGCCG
CGATGCCAGGCGCGTCCCTACAGCGGGCCTGCCGCCTGCTCGTGGCCGTCTGCGCTCTGCACCTTGGCGT
CACCCTCGTTTACTACCTGGCTGGCCGCGACCTGAGCCGCCTGCCCCAACTGGTCGGAGTCTCCACACCG
CTGCAGGGCGGCTCGAACAGTGCCGCCGCCATCGGGCAGTCCTCCGGGGAGCTCCGGACCGGAGGGGCCA
AGGATCCACCGGTCGCCACCATGGTGAGCAAGGGCGAGGAGAATAACATGGCCATCATCAAGGAGTTCAT
GCGCTTCAAGGTGCGCATGGAGGGCTCCGTGAACGGCCACGAGTTCGAGATCGAGGGCGAGGGCGAGGGC
CGCCCCTACGAGGGCTTTCAGACCGCTAAGCTGAAGGTGACCAAGGGTGGCCCCCTGCCCTTCGCCTGGG
ACATCCTGTCCCCTCATTTCACCTACGGCTCCAAGGCCTACGTGAAGCACCCCGCCGACATCCCCGACTA
CTTCAAGCTGTCCTTCCCCGAGGGCTTCAAGTGGGAGCGCGTGATGAACTACGAGGACGGCGGCGTGGTG
ACCGTGACCCAGGACTCCTCCCTGCAGGACGGCGAGTTCATCTACAAGGTGAAGCTGCGCGGCACCAACT
TCCCCTCCGACGGCCCCGTGATGCAGAAGAAGACCATGGGCTGGGAGGCCTCCTCCGAGCGGATGTACCC
CGAGGACGGTGCCCTGAAGGGCAAGATCAAGATGAGGCTGAAGCTGAAGGACGGCGGCCACTACACCTCC
GAGGTCAAGACCACCTACAAGGCCAAGAAGCCCGTGCAGCTGCCCGGCGCCTACATCGTCGACATCAAGT
TGGACATCACCTCCCACAACGAGGACTACACCATCGTGGAACAGTACGAACGCGCCGAGGGCCGCCACTC
CACCGGCGGCATGGACGAGCTGTACAAGTAAGCGGCCGCGACTCTAG
