>Addgene plasmid #57959 | mOrange2-Golgi-7 | addgene partial sequence | sequence record 105722 | CMV-F 5'-CGCAAATGGGCGGTAGGCGTG-3'
ACCGTCAGATCCGCTAGCATGAGGCTTCGGGAGCCGCTCCTGAGCGGCAGCGCCGCGATGCCAGGCGCGT
CCCTACAGCGGGCCTGCCGCCTGCTCGTGGCCGTCTGCGCTCTGCACCTTGGCGTCACCCTCGTTTACTA
CCTGGCTGGCCGCGACCTGAGCCGCCTGCCCCAACTGGTCGGAGTCTCCACACCGCTGCAGGGCGGCTCG
AACAGTGCCGCCGCCATCGGGCAGTCCTCCGGGGAGCTCCGGACCGGAGGGGCCAAGGATCCACCGGTCG
CCACCATGGTGAGCAAGGGCGAGGAGAATAACATGGCCATCATCAAGGAGTTCATGCGCTTCAAGGTGCG
CATGGAGGGCTCCGTGAACGGCCACGAGTTCGAGATCGAGGGCGAGGGCGAGGGCCGCCCCTACGAGGGC
TTTCAGACCGCTAAGCTGAAGGTGACCAAGGGTGGCCCCCTGCCCTTCGCCTGGGACATCCTGTCCCCTC
ATTTCACCTACGGCTCCAAGGCCTACGTGAAGCACCCCGCCGACATCCCCGACTACTTCAAGCTGTCCTT
CCCCGAGGGCTTCAAGTGGGAGCGCGTGATGAACTACGAGGACGGCGGCGTGGTGACCGTGACCCAGGAC
TCCTCCCTGCAGGACGGCGAGTTCATCTACAAGGTGAAGCTGCGCGGCACCAACTTCCCCTCCGACGGCC
CCGTGATGCAGAAGAAGACCATGGGCTGGGAGGCCTCCTCCGAGCGGATGTACCCCGAGGACGGTGCCCT
GAAGGGCAAGATCAAGATGAGGCTGAAGCTGAAGGACGGCGGCCACTACACCTCCGAGGTCAAGACCACC
TACAAGGCCAAGAAGCCCGTGCAGCTGCC
