[The description below was written by a language model from this plasmid's Addgene catalogue record.]
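Description:
mOrange2-Golgi-7 is a mammalian expression plasmid that produces a Golgi-targeted orange fluorescent marker. It is built on an mOrange2 fluorescent protein vector backbone of about 4.75 kb (without the insert). In bacteria it is maintained as a high-copy plasmid under kanamycin selection. A neomycin resistance marker allows G418 selection of transfected mammalian cells, so stable lines are possible as well as transient expression. No feature table accompanies the record, so the origin of replication, the polyadenylation signal and the linker between the fusion partners are not explicitly documented. The listed 3′ sequencing primer does suggest an SV40 polyadenylation region downstream of the coding sequence.

The insert encodes amino acids 1–82 of human B4GALT1 (beta-1,4-galactosyltransferase 1, often called Gal-T), expressed from the CMV promoter as a fusion with mOrange2. This N-terminal portion of the enzyme is commonly used as a Golgi localization signal. It contains the short cytoplasmic tail, the transmembrane signal-anchor and part of the stem region, which are sufficient to retain a fused protein in the Golgi complex without the catalytic domain. The record does not state on which side of the targeting sequence the fluorescent protein sits. mOrange2 is a monomeric orange fluorescent protein engineered for improved photostability, with recorded excitation and emission maxima of 549 nm and 565 nm.

The construct is typically used to label the Golgi apparatus in live or fixed mammalian cells for fluorescence microscopy. Examples include tracking Golgi morphology and dynamics, or providing an organelle reference in multicolour imaging alongside green or far-red probes.
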