Addgene plasmid #57959: mOrange2-Golgi-7
Purpose: Localization: Gal-T - Golgi Complex, Excitation: 549, Emission: 565
Depositing lab: Michael Davidson. Depositing organization: Florida State University, Tallahassee. Publication: Improving the photostability of bright monomeric orange and red fluorescent proteins. Shaner NC, Lin MZ, McKeown MR, Steinbach PA, Hazelwood KL, Davidson MW, Tsien RY. Nat Methods. 2008 Jun;5(6):545-51. doi: 10.1038/nmeth.1209. Epub 2008 May 4. PubMed 18454154.
Backbone
  Vector backbone: mOrange2
  Backbone size w/o insert (bp): 4750
  Vector type: Mammalian Expression
  Selectable markers: Neomycin (select with G418)
Growth in bacteria
  Bacterial resistance: Kanamycin, 50 μg/mL
  Growth temperature: 37°C
  Growth strain: DH5alpha
  Copy number: High Copy
Gene/Insert
  Gene/Insert name: Golgi (alt name: NM_001497.3)
  Species: H. sapiens (human)
  Mutation: aa 1-82 of NM_001497.3
  Entrez Gene: B4GALT1 (a.k.a. B4GAL-T1, CDG2D, CLDLFIB, GGTB2, GT1, GTB, beta4Gal-T1)
  Promoter: CMV
  Tag / fusion protein: mOrange2
  Cloning method: Unknown
  Sequencing primers: 5′ CMV-F; 3′ SV40pA-R
Terms and licenses: Academic/Nonprofit Terms; Industry Terms: Not Available to Industry
Depositor comments: . Excitation = 549; Emission = 565
How to cite: mOrange2-Golgi-7 was a gift from Michael Davidson (Addgene plasmid # 57959 ; http://n2t.net/addgene:57959 ; RRID:Addgene_57959)
